>Addgene plasmid #1219 | pTGPD/P82 | addgene partial sequence | sequence record 16493 | 1219 with T7
GCTCTAGAACTAGTGGATCCGAGCTTGCATGCCTGCAGGTCGATACTTGGCGAGAGTTTCTCTATCAAAA
TTTTGCAATTTTTCAAGTCACGTAAACGGATTTGGAAATCCTTGTCGGAAGGAGACCGTAGAAAAATTAT
AGAATCCGTACAATCAGTTATGAAAATACTCCCTGTTTGAAAGAAAATCCTTTGTAAGTTTATGACACAT
TTAGTAATATTGCGAAAGCACAAAGAACCAGAAAGGGCACTATTGCCACTATAATCTGTTGTTGATGTAA
CAGTACAAAACTCTAAATTTTCAAAAGCTGAATCACCCTTCTCCAAGACATAATGCTTTTTCAAAGTAGT
GGTATACGCCGGCGCATTCGCAAGCTCCGTACGTTCAACATTCTTATGAACGGCTGATGATGAATTTTTC
TGTTTGAAGGAGAATAGTCGTTTTTTGCCCTTTGACTCAGATAATTTTGCATTAATAGATTTTAATACAT
TTTCTATATCATTGGAGAAGTGTTCTTTTTCATAAGATGTCAAAGAATGTGACAGAGTATTCAGCTCACT
TCGAAGACTTATGGTCTTCTTCTGCAAGGTCTTATAGTCACTCGTCTCTGAGAGTTCTCGTTCGAGCTCT
ACACAAAAAAATAGTATACGAAAATATGCAATGNTAATTAGTTGGACGCATAATGAAAGCAGANGAGTTT
CAACATACCCTTTATCTTCNCAGTAAAGTCNNTTTATGCTTAANCTATTTCAGTNNATTCNTAAGTATAT
TTNNCGATTTNNNATTCNTCGCGTTTTNNATGANNNACTAGACGCGTCNGAATAGTGAANNTCNAAAAAA
