[The description below was written by a language model from this plasmid's Addgene catalogue record.]
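Description:
pTGPD/P82 is a yeast expression plasmid built on the pRS314 backbone, a standard Saccharomyces cerevisiae–E. coli shuttle vector. In bacteria it is selected with ampicillin and is recorded as low copy; in yeast it is selected through the TRP1 auxotrophic marker, which allows growth of trp1 host strains without tryptophan. pRS314 is generally known as a centromeric (CEN/ARS) vector that is kept at about one or a few copies per yeast cell, although no feature table is provided here to confirm the individual backbone elements. The record lists a backbone size of about 8.6 kb, larger than unmodified pRS314. This suggests the figure includes added elements such as the promoter cassette, but the record does not explain it.

The payload is an insert of roughly 3.1 kb carrying S. cerevisiae HSP82 (YPL240C), one of the yeast genes encoding the Hsp90 molecular chaperone. It was cloned as a BamHI fragment, with both sites retained. Expression is driven by the GPD (glyceraldehyde-3-phosphate dehydrogenase) promoter, a strong constitutive yeast promoter, hence the "pTGPD" designation for a TRP1-marked GPD vector. The entry in the mutation field describes only the promoter and marker rather than a change to the coding sequence, and no epitope tags or reporters are listed. The depositor notes that the fragment also carries sequence from CIN2, the chromosomal neighbour of HSP82, which users should bear in mind when interpreting phenotypes.

The associated study was a mutational analysis of Hsp90 function, examining its interactions with a steroid receptor and a protein kinase. This fits use of the plasmid as a constitutive source of Hsp82 in yeast for such genetic and functional assays.
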