Addgene plasmid #1219: pTGPD/P82
Depositing lab: Susan Lindquist. Depositing organization: Whitehead Institute for Biomedical Research. Publication: Mutational analysis of Hsp90 function: interactions with a steroid receptor and a protein kinase. Nathan DF, Lindquist S. Mol Cell Biol 1995 Jul;15(7):3917-25. PubMed 7791797.
Backbone
  Vector backbone: pRS314
  Backbone manufacturer: atcc
  Backbone size w/o insert (bp): 8600
  Vector type: Yeast Expression
Growth in bacteria
  Bacterial resistance: Ampicillin, 100 μg/mL
  Growth temperature: 37°C
  Growth strain: DH5alpha
  Copy number: Low Copy
Gene/Insert
  Gene/Insert name: hsp82 (alt names: hsp82; hsp90; heat shock)
  Species: S. cerevisiae (budding yeast)
  Insert size (bp): 3100
  Mutation: GPD promoter [pTGPD] marked plasmid, select for with TRP1
  GenBank ID: NC_001148
  Entrez Gene: HSP82 (a.k.a. YPL240C, HSP90)
  Cloning method: Restriction Enzyme; 5′ cloning site BamHI (not destroyed); 3′ cloning site BamHI (not destroyed)
  Sequencing primers: 5′ n/a
Terms and licenses: Academic/Nonprofit Terms; Industry Terms: Not Available to Industry
Depositor comments: CIN2, which is adjacent to hsp82 on the yeast chromosome, was also picked up in this plasmid.
How to cite: pTGPD/P82 was a gift from Susan Lindquist (Addgene plasmid # 1219 ; http://n2t.net/addgene:1219 ; RRID:Addgene_1219)
